Addgene plasmid #25453: pIB4
Depositing lab: Benjamin Glick. Depositing organization: University of Chicago. Publication: A versatile set of vectors for constitutive and regulated gene expression in Pichia pastoris. Sears IB, O'Connor J, Rossanese OW, Glick BS. Yeast. 1998 Jun 15;14(8):783-90. 10.1002/(SICI)1097-0061(19980615)14:8<783::AID-YEA272>3.0.CO;2-Y PubMed 9675822.
Backbone
  Vector backbone: pUC19
  Backbone size w/o insert (bp): 2500
  Vector type: Pichia pastoris expression
  Selectable markers: HIS4
Growth in bacteria
  Bacterial resistance: Ampicillin, 100 μg/mL
  Growth temperature: 37°C
  Growth strain: DH5alpha
  Copy number: Unknown
Gene/Insert
  Gene/Insert name: Pichia pastoris HIS4
  Species: Pichia pastoria
  Insert size (bp): 2532
  Entrez Gene: PAS_chr1-4_0160
  Cloning method: Restriction Enzyme; 5′ cloning site BglII (destroyed during cloning); 3′ cloning site BglII (destroyed during cloning)
  Sequencing primers: 5′ n/a
Terms and licenses: Academic/Nonprofit Terms; Industry Terms: Not Available to Industry
How to cite: pIB4 was a gift from Benjamin Glick (Addgene plasmid # 25453 ; http://n2t.net/addgene:25453 ; RRID:Addgene_25453)
