[The description below was written by a language model from this plasmid's Addgene catalogue record and pLannotate feature annotations shown in this document.]
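Description:
pIB4 is a Pichia pastoris expression vector built on a pUC19-type backbone, with a full sequence record of about 5.8 kb. In E. coli it is propagated through the high-copy ColE1/pUC origin and selected with ampicillin via the β-lactamase gene. The AmpR promoter is annotated as two separated fragments lying on either side of the HIS4 gene, which is consistent with the marker having been inserted at that position. Short fragments of the pBR322 bom region and the rop gene are also detected; they appear to be remnants of earlier cloning steps rather than functional elements.

The catalogued insert is the Pichia pastoris HIS4 gene (roughly 2.5 kb), cloned through BglII sites that were destroyed in the process. HIS4 encodes the multifunctional histidine biosynthesis enzyme and serves as the auxotrophic marker for selecting transformants of his4 host strains. No yeast replication origin is annotated, so stable maintenance in Pichia would presumably depend on integration into the genome, although the record does not state this.

The expression cassette consists of a fragment of the methanol-inducible AOX1 promoter followed by the AOX1 transcription terminator. Between them sits a short gap, presumably the cloning site, and a small annotated fragment of the AOX1 coding sequence that most likely represents the gene's 3′ end carried along with the terminator. No gene of interest is present, so pIB4 is an empty vector into which an open reading frame can be placed for regulated expression, switched on by methanol. It belongs to a published vector set designed for constitutive and regulated gene expression in P. pastoris.
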