Features (pLannotate 1.2.2; 10 found; start..end, strand, type, name):
    137..186     +  misc_feature   bom (fragment): basis of mobility region from pBR322
    187..918     +  promoter       AOX1 promoter (fragment): Pichia pastoris AOX1; inducible promoter, regulated by methanol
    979..1041    +  CDS            AOX1 (fragment): ALOX1_KOMPC - Experimental evidence at protein level: Swiss-Prot protein existence level 1. Major isoform of alcohol oxidase, which catalyzes the oxidation of methanol to formaldehyde and hydrogen peroxide, the first step in the methanol utilization pathway of methylotrophic yeasts. From Komagataella phaffii (strain ATCC 76273 / CBS 7435 / CECT 11047 / NRRL Y-11430 / Wegner 21-1) (Yeast) (Pichia pastoris).
   1045..1260    +  terminator     AOX1 terminator (fragment): Pichia pastoris AOX1; transcription terminator for AOX1
   1322..1910    -  rep_origin     ori: high-copy-number ColE1/pMB1/pBR322/pUC origin of replication
   2081..2941    -  CDS            AmpR: β-lactamase; bla; confers resistance to ampicillin, carbenicillin, and related antibiotics
   2942..2958    -  promoter       AmpR promoter (fragment): bla
   3041..5575    +  CDS            PpHIS4: multifunctional enzyme, required for histidine biosynthesis; Pichia pastoris HIS4; auxotrophic marker for Pichia pastoris
   5616..5703    -  promoter       AmpR promoter (fragment): bla
   5798..35      +  CDS            rop (fragment) (across the origin): Rop protein, which maintains plasmids at low copy number; rop
>Addgene plasmid #25453 | pIB4 | depositor full sequence | sequence record 43430 | pIB4 sequence 5798 bps
TCGCGCGTTTCGGTGATGACGGTGAAAACCTCTGACACATGCAGCTCCCGGAGACGGTCACAGCTTGTCT
GTAAGCGGATGCCGGGAGCAGACAAGCCCGTCAGGGCGCGTCAGCGGGTGTTGGCGGGTGTCGGGGCTGG
CTTAACTATGCGGCATCAGAGCAGATTGTACTGAGAGTGCACCATACGCTCATTCCAATTCCTTCTATTA
GGCTACTAACACCATGACTTTATTAGCCTGTCTATCCTGGCCCCCCTGGCGAGGTTCATGTTTGTTTATT
TCCGAATGCAACAAGCTCCGCATTACACCCGAACATCACTCCAGATGAGGGCTTTCTGAGTGTGGGGTCA
AATAGTTTCATGTTCCCCAAATGGCCCAAAACTGACAGTTTAAACGCTGTCTTGGAACCTAATATGACAA
AAGCGTGATCTCATCCAAGATGAACTAAGTTTGGTTCGTTGAAATGCTAACGGCCAGTTGGTCAAAAAGA
AACTTCCAAAAGTCGGCATACCGTTTGTCTTGTTTGGTATTGATTGACGAATGCTCAAAAATAATCTCAT
TAATGCTTAGCGCAGTCTCTCTATCGCTTCTGAACCCCGGTGCACCTGTGCCGAAACGCAAATGGGGAAA
CACCCGCTTTTTGGATGATTATGCATTGTCTCCACATTGTATGCTTCCAAGATTCTGGTGGGAATACTGC
TGATAGCCTAACGTTCATGATCAAAATTTAACTGTTCTAACCCCTACTTGACAGCAATATATAAACAGAA
GGAAGCTGCCCTGTCTTAAACCTTTTTTTTTATCATCATTATTAGCTTACTTTCATAATTGCGACTGGTT
CCAATTGACAAGCTTTTGATTTTAACGACTTTTAACGACAACTTGAGAAGATCAAAAAACAACTAATTAT
TCGAAACGAGGAATTCGAGCTCGGTACCCGGGGATCCACTAGTCTCGAGCTGCAGGCATGCAAGCTTCTT
AGACATGACTGTTCCTCAGTTCAAGTTGGGCACTTACGAGAAGACCGGTCTTGCTAGATTCTAATCAAGA
GGATGTCAGAATGCCATTTGCCTGAGAGATGCAGGCTTCATTTTTGATACTTTTTTATTTGTAACCTATA
TAGTATAGGATTTTTTTTGTCATTTTGTTTCTTCTCGTACGAGCTTGCTCCTGATCAGCCTATCTCGCAG
CTGATGAATATCTTGTGGTAGGGGTTTGGGAAAATCATTCGAGTTTGATGTTTTTCTTGGTATTTCCCAC
ACATGTGAGCAAAAGGCCAGCAAAAGGCCAGGAACCGTAAAAAGGCCGCGTTGCTGGCGTTTTTCCATAG
GCTCCGCCCCCCTGACGAGCATCACAAAAATCGACGCTCAAGTCAGAGGTGGCGAAACCCGACAGGACTA
TAAAGATACCAGGCGTTTCCCCCTGGAAGCTCCCTCGTGCGCTCTCCTGTTCCGACCCTGCCGCTTACCG
GATACCTGTCCGCCTTTCTCCCTTCGGGAAGCGTGGCGCTTTCTCATAGCTCACGCTGTAGGTATCTCAG
TTCGGTGTAGGTCGTTCGCTCCAAGCTGGGCTGTGTGCACGAACCCCCCGTTCAGCCCGACCGCTGCGCC
TTATCCGGTAACTATCGTCTTGAGTCCAACCCGGTAAGACACGACTTATCGCCACTGGCAGCAGCCACTG
GTAACAGGATTAGCAGAGCGAGGTATGTAGGCGGTGCTACAGAGTTCTTGAAGTGGTGGCCTAACTACGG
CTACACTAGAAGAACAGTATTTGGTATCTGCGCTCTGCTGAAGCCAGTTACCTTCGGAAAAAGAGTTGGT
AGCTCTTGATCCGGCAAACAAACCACCGCTGGTAGCGGTGGTTTTTTTGTTTGCAAGCAGCAGATTACGC
GCAGAAAAAAAGGATCTCAAGAAGATCCTTTGATCTTTTCTACGGGGTCTGACGCTCAGTGGAACGAAAA
CTCACGTTAAGGGATTTTGGTCATGAGATTATCAAAAAGGATCTTCACCTAGATCCTTTTAAATTAAAAA
TGAAGTTTTAAATCAATCTAAAGTATATATGAGTAAACTTGGTCTGACAGTTACCAATGCTTAATCAGTG
AGGCACCTATCTCAGCGATCTGTCTATTTCGTTCATCCATAGTTGCCTGACTCCCCGTCGTGTAGATAAC
TACGATACGGGAGGGCTTACCATCTGGCCCCAGTGCTGCAATGATACCGCGAGACCCACGCTCACCGGCT
CCAGATTTATCAGCAATAAACCAGCCAGCCGGAAGGGCCGAGCGCAGAAGTGGTCCTGCAACTTTATCCG
CCTCCATCCAGTCTATTAATTGTTGCCGGGAAGCTAGAGTAAGTAGTTCGCCAGTTAATAGTTTGCGCAA
CGTTGTTGCCATTGCTACAGGCATCGTGGTGTCACGCTCGTCGTTTGGTATGGCTTCATTCAGCTCCGGT
TCCCAACGATCAAGGCGAGTTACATGATCCCCCATGTTGTGCAAAAAAGCGGTTAGCTCCTTCGGTCCTC
CGATCGTTGTCAGAAGTAAGTTGGCCGCAGTGTTATCACTCATGGTTATGGCAGCACTGCATAATTCTCT
TACTGTCATGCCATCCGTAAGATGCTTTTCTGTGACTGGTGAGTACTCAACCAAGTCATTCTGAGAATAG
TGTATGCGGCGACCGAGTTGCTCTTGCCCGGCGTCAATACGGGATAATACCGCGCCACATAGCAGAACTT
TAAAAGTGCTCATCATTGGAAAACGTTCTTCGGGGCGAAAACTCTCAAGGATCTTACCGCTGTTGAGATC
CAGTTCGATGTAACCCACTCGTGCACCCAACTGATCTTCAGCATCTTTTACTTTCACCAGCGTTTCTGGG
TGAGCAAAAACAGGAAGGCAAAATGCCGCAAAAAAGGGAATAAGGGCGACACGGAAATGTTGAATACTCA
TACTCTTCCTTTTTCAATGATCTCCTGATGACTGACTCACTGATAATAAAAATACGGCTTCAGAATTTCT
CAAGACTACACTCACTGTCCGACTTCAAGTATGACATTTCCCTTGCTACCTGCATACGCAAGTGTTGCAG
AGTTTGATAATTCCTTGAGTTTGGTAGGAAAAGCCGTGTTTCCCTATGCTGCTGACCAGCTGCACAACCT
GATCAAGTTCACTCAATCGACTGAGCTTCAAGTTAATGTGCAAGTTGAGTCATCCGTTACAGAGGACCAA
TTTGAGGAGCTGATCGACAACTTGCTCAAGTTGTACAATAATGGTATCAATGAAGTGATTTTGGACCTAG
ATTTGGCAGAAAGAGTTGTCCAAAGGATGATCCCAGGCGCTAGGGTTATCTATAGGACCCTGGTTGATAA
AGTTGCATCCTTGCCCGCTAATGCTAGTATCGCTGTGCCTTTTTCTTCTCCACTGGGCGATTTGAAAAGT
TTCACTAATGGCGGTAGTAGAACTGTTTATGCTTTTTCTGAGACCGCAAAGTTGGTAGATGTGACTTCCA
CTGTTGCTTCTGGTATAATCCCCATTATTGATGCTCGGCAATTGACTACTGAATACGAACTTTCTGAAGA
TGTCAAAAAGTTCCCTGTCAGTGAAATTTTGTTGGCGTCTTTGACTACTGACCGCCCCGATGGTCTATTC
ACTACTTTGGTGGCTGACTCTTCTAATTACTCGTTGGGCCTGGTGTACTCGTCCAAAAAGTCTATTCCGG
AGGCTATAAGGACACAAACTGGAGTCTACCAATCTCGTCGTCACGGTTTGTGGTATAAAGGTGCTACATC
TGGAGCAACTCAAAAGTTGCTGGGTATCGAATTGGATTGTGATGGAGACTGCTTGAAATTTGTGGTTGAA
CAAACAGGTGTTGGTTTCTGTCACTTGGAACGCACTTCCTGTTTTGGCCAATCAAAGGGTCTTAGAGCCA
TGGAAGCCACCTTGTGGGATCGTAAGAGCAATGCTCCAGAAGGTTCTTATACCAAACGGTTATTTGACGA
CGAAGTTTTGTTGAACGCTAAAATTAGGGAGGAAGCTGATGAACTTGCAGAAGCTAAATCCAAGGAAGAT
ATAGCCTGGGAATGTGCTGACTTATTTTATTTTGCATTAGTTAGATGTGCCAAGTACGGTGTGACGTTGG
ACGAGGTGGAGAGAAACCTGGATATGAAGTCCCTAAAGGTCACTAGAAGGAAAGGAGATGCCAAGCCAGG
ATACACCAAGGAACAACCTAAAGAAGAATCCAAACCTAAAGAAGTCCCTTCTGAAGGTCGTATTGAATTG
TGCAAAATTGACGTTTCTAAGGCCTCCTCACAAGAAATTGAAGATGCCCTTCGTCGTCCTATCCAGAAAA
CGGAACAGATTATGGAATTAGTCAAACCAATTGTCGACAATGTTCGTCAAAATGGTGACAAAGCCCTTTT
AGAACTAACTGCCAAGTTTGATGGAGTCGCTTTGAAGACACCTGTGTTAGAAGCTCCTTTCCCAGAGGAA
CTTATGCAATTGCCAGATAACGTTAAGAGAGCCATTGATCTCTCTATAGATAACGTCAGGAAATTCCATG
AAGCTCAACTAACGGAGACGTTGCAAGTTGAGACTTGCCCTGGTGTAGTCTGCTCTCGTTTTGCAAGACC
TATTGAGAAAGTTGGCCTCTATATTCCTGGTGGAACCGCAATTCTGCCTTCCACTTCCCTGATGCTGGGT
GTTCCTGCCAAAGTTGCTGGTCGCAAAGAAATTGTTTTTGCATCTCCACCTAAGAAGGATGGCACCCTTA
CCCCAGAAGTCATCTACGTTGCCCACAAGGTTGGTGCTAAGTGTATCGTGCTAGCAGGAGGCGCCCAGGC
AGTAGCTGCTATGGCTTACGGAACAGAAACTGTTCCTAAGTGTGACAAAATATTTGGTCCAGGAAACCAG
TTCGTTACTGCTGCCAAGATGATGGTTCAAAATGACACATCAGCCCTGTGTAGTATTGACATGCCTGCTG
GGCCTTCTGAAGTTCTAGTTATTGCTGATAAATACGCTGATCCAGATTTCGTTGCCTCAGACCTTCTGTC
TCAAGCTGAACATGGTATTGATTCCCAGGTGATTCTGTTGGCTGTCGATATGACAGACAAGGAGCTTGCC
AGAATTGAAGATGCTGTTCACAACCAAGCTGTGCAGTTGCCAAGGGTTGAAATTGTACGCAAGTGTATTG
CACACTCTACAACCCTATCGGTTGCAACCTACGAGCAGGCTTTGGAAATGTCCAATCAGTACGCTCCTGA
ACACTTGATCCTGCAAATCGAGAATGCTTCTTCTTATGTTGATCAAGTACAACACGCTGGATCTGTGTTT
GTTGGTGCCTACTCTCCAGAGAGTTGTGGAGATTACTCCTCCGGCACCAACCACACTTTGCCAACGTACG
GATATGCCCGTCAATACAGCGGAGTTAACACTGCAACCTTCCAGAAGTTCATCACTTCACAAGACGTAAC
TCCTGAGGGACTGAAACATATTGGCCAAGCAGTGATGGATCTGGCTGCTGTTGAAGGTCTAGATGCTCAC
CGCAATGCTGTTAAGGTTCGTATGGAGAAACTGGGACTTATTTAATTATTTAGAGATTTTAACTTACATT
TAGATTCGATAGATCATTATTGAAGCATTTATCAGGGTTATTGTCTCATGAGCGGATACATATTTGAATG
TATTTAGAAAAATAAACAAATAGGGGTTCCGCGCACATTTCCCCGAAAAGTGCCACCTGACGTCTAAGAA
ACCATTATTATCATGACATTAACCTATAAAAATAGGCGTATCACGAGGCCCTTTCGTC
