>Addgene plasmid #25453 | pIB4 | addgene partial sequence | sequence record 31156 | 25453 with 3_AOX1
AGACGGTCTTCTCGTAAGTGCCCAACTTGAACTGAGGAACAGTCATGTCTAAGAAGCTTGCATGCCTGCA
GCTCGAGACTAGTGGATCCCCGGGTACCGAGCTCGAATTCCTCGTTTCGAATAATTAGTTGTTTTTTGAT
CTTCTCAAGTTGTCGTTAAAAGTCGTTAAAATCAAAAGCTTGTCAATTGGAACCAGTCGCAATTATGAAA
GTAAGCTAATAATGATGATAAAAAAAAAGGTTTAAGACAGGGCAGCTTCCTTCTGTTTATATATTGCTGT
CAAGTAGGGGTTAGAACAGTTAAATTTTGATCATGAACGTTAGGCTATCAGCAGTATTCCCACCAGAATC
TTGGAAGCATACAATGTGGAGACAATGCATAATCATCCAAAAAGCGGGTGTTTCCCCATTTGCGTTTCGG
CACAGGTGCACCGGGGTTCAGAAGCGATAGAGAGACTGCGCTAAGCATTAATGAGATTATTTTTGAGCAT
TCGTCAATCAATACCAAACAAGACAAACGGTATGCCGACTTTTGGAAGTTTCTTTTTGACCAACTGGCCG
TTAGCATTTCAACGAACCAAACTTAGTTCATCTTGGATGAGATCACGCTTTTGTCATATTAGGTTCCAAG
ACAGCGTTTAAACTGTCAGTTTTGGGCCATTTGGGGAACATGAAACTATTTGACCCCACACTCAGAAAGC
CCTCATCTGGAGTGATGTTCGGGTGTAATGCGGAGCTTGTTGCATTCGGAAATAAACAAACATGAACCTC
GCCAGGGGGGCCAGGATAGACAGGCTAATAAAGTCATGGTGTTAGTAGCCTAATAGAAGGAATTGGAATG
AGCGTATGGTGCACTCTCAGTACAATCTGCTCTGANGCCGCATAGTTAAGCCAGCCCCGACACCCGCCAN
