>Addgene plasmid #25453 | pIB4 | addgene partial sequence | sequence record 31157 | 25453 with Amp-R
GTTCTTCGGGGCGAAAACTCTCAAGGATCTTACCGCTGTTGAGATCCAGTTCGATGTAACCCACTCGTGC
ACCCAACTGATCTTCAGCATCTTTTACTTTCACCAGCGTTTCTGGGTGAGCAAAAACAGGAAGGCAAAAT
GCCGCAAAAAAGGGAATAAGGGCGACACGGAAATGTTGAATACTCATACTCTTCCTTTTTCAATGATCTC
CTGATGACTGACTCACTGATAATAAAAATACGGCTTCAGAATTTCTCAAGACTACACTCACTGTCCGACT
TCAAGTATGACATTTCCCTTGCTACCTGCATACGCAAGTGTTGCAGAGTTTGATAATTCCTTGAGTTTGG
TAGGAAAAGCCGTGTTTCCCTATGCTGCTGACCAGCTGCACAACCTGATCAAGTTCACTCAATCGACTGA
GCTTCAAGTTAATGTGCAAGTTGAGTCATCCGTTACAGAGGACCAATTTGAGGAGCTGATCGACAACTTG
CTCAAGTTGTACAATAATGGTATCAATGAAGTGATTTTGGACCTAGATTTGGCAGAAAGAGTTGTCCAAA
GGATGATCCCAGGCGCTAGGGTTATCTATAGGACCCTGGTTGATAAAGTTGCATCCTTGCCCGCTAATGC
TAGTATCGCTGTGCCTTTTTCTTCTCCACTGGGCGATTTGAAAAGTTTCACTAATGGCGGTAGTAGAACT
GTTTATGCTTTTTCTGAGACCGCAAAGTTGGTAGATGTGACTTCCACTGTTGCTTCTGGTATAATCCCCA
TTATTGATGCTCGGCAATTGACTACTGAATACGAACTTTCTGAANATGTCAAAAAGTTCCCTGTCAGTGA
AATTTTGTTGGCGTCTTTGACTACTGACCGCCCCGATGGTCTATTCACTACTTTGGTGGCTGACTCTTCT
AATTACTCGTTGGGCCTGGTGTA
